Addgene plasmid #38981: SPSB1
Purpose: Bacterial expression for structure determination; may not be full ORF
Depositing lab: Nicola Burgess-Brown. Depositing organization: University of Oxford.
Backbone
  Vector backbone: pNIC28-Bsa4
  Backbone manufacturer: SGC
  Vector type: Bacterial Expression
Growth in bacteria
  Bacterial resistance: Kanamycin, 50 μg/mL
  Growth temperature: 37°C
  Growth strain: Mach1
  Copy number: Low Copy
Gene/Insert
  Gene/Insert name: SPSB1 (alt names: SPRY domain-containing SOCS box protein SSB-1; PDB:2JK9)
  Species: H. sapiens (human)
  Insert size (bp): 717
  Mutation: Residues 24-233 of SPSB1 are present in this plasmid
  Entrez Gene: SPSB1 (a.k.a. SSB-1, SSB1)
  Tag / fusion protein: 6xHis-Tev (N terminal on insert)
  Cloning method: Ligation Independent Cloning
  Sequencing primers: 5′ T7; 3′ T7-term
Terms and licenses: Academic/Nonprofit Terms; Industry Terms: Not Available to Industry
How to cite: SPSB1 was a gift from Nicola Burgess-Brown (Addgene plasmid # 38981 ; http://n2t.net/addgene:38981 ; RRID:Addgene_38981)
