[The description below was written by a language model from this plasmid's Addgene catalogue record and pLannotate feature annotations shown in this document.]
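Description:
SPSB1 is a bacterial expression plasmid built on the pNIC28-Bsa4 backbone from the SGC. It was made to produce a fragment of human SPSB1 (SPRY domain-containing SOCS box protein 1, also called SSB-1) for structure determination. The insert was introduced by ligation-independent cloning and is not the full open reading frame. It encodes residues 24–233 of the protein, which agrees with the roughly 630 bp SPSB1 coding fragment annotated in the 5,988 nt sequence. SPSB1 normally acts as the substrate-recognition subunit of an Elongin BC–cullin–SOCS-box E3 ubiquitin ligase.

Expression runs from a T7 promoter with an adjacent lac operator and the phage T7 gene 10 ribosome binding site, and it ends at a T7 terminator. The plasmid carries lacI under its own promoter, so transcription is repressed until IPTG is added, and it requires a host that supplies T7 RNA polymerase. According to the catalogue entry, the protein carries an N-terminal 6xHis tag followed by a TEV protease site, which allows metal-affinity purification and later tag removal. The feature table does not annotate this N-terminal tag. It does show a short His-tag fragment and a T7 gene 10-derived fragment downstream of the insert; these look like backbone remnants, and the record does not indicate that they are translated with the insert.

The plasmid replicates from a ColE1/pBR322-type origin accompanied by rop and the bom region, consistent with its low-copy listing, and it also has an f1 origin. Selection is by kanamycin through aph(3')-Ia. The tetracycline-resistance sequences are present only as fragments and should not be treated as a usable marker.
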