Features (pLannotate 1.2.2; 19 found; start..end, strand, type, name):
    523..544     +  protein_bind   CAP binding site: CAP binding activates transcription in the presence of cAMP. E. coli catabolite activator protein
    559..850     +  CDS            TcR (fragment): tetracycline efflux protein; tet; confers resistance to tetracycline
    922..1302    -  CDS            YPB1_ECOLX: Protein predicted: Swiss-Prot protein existence level 4. From Escherichia coli.
   1319..1510    +  CDS            rop: Rop protein, which maintains plasmids at low copy number; rop
   1612..1751    +  misc_feature   bom: basis of mobility region from pBR322
   1937..2525    -  rep_origin     ori: high-copy-number ColE1/pMB1/pBR322/pUC origin of replication
   2647..3462    +  CDS            KanR: aminoglycoside phosphotransferase; aph(3')-Ia; confers resistance to kanamycin in bacteria or G418 (Geneticin®) in eukaryotes
   3471..3528    -  promoter       AmpR promoter (fragment): bla
   3581..4009    -  rep_origin     f1 ori (sequence partly withheld): f1 bacteriophage origin of replication; arrow indicates direction of (+) strand synthesis
   4046..4093    -  terminator     T7 terminator: transcription terminator for bacteriophage T7 RNA polymerase
   4101..4150    -  CDS            SET1 (fragment): solubility-enhancement tag derived from T7 phage gene 10B
   4160..4177    -  CDS            9xHis (fragment): 9xHis affinity tag
   4243..4872    -  CDS            SPSB1 (fragment): SPSB1_HUMAN - Also known as SSB1. Experimental evidence at protein level: Swiss-Prot protein existence level 1. Substrate recognition component of a SCF-like ECS (Elongin BC-CUL2/5-SOCS-box protein) E3 ubiquitin-protein ligase complex which mediates the ubiquitination and subsequent proteasomal degradation of target proteins (PubMed:15601820, PubMed:21199876). Negatively regulates nitric oxide (NO) production and limits cellular toxicity in activated macrophages by mediating the ubiquitination and proteasomal degradation of NOS2 (PubMed:21199876). Acts as a bridge which links NOS2 with the ECS
   4949..4971    -  RBS            RBS: efficient ribosome binding site from bacteriophage T7 gene 10 (Olins and Rangwala, 1989)
   4986..5010    -  protein_bind   lac operator: The lac repressor binds to the lac operator to inhibit transcription in E. coli. This inhibition can be relieved by adding lactose or isopropyl-β-D-thiogalactopyranoside (IPTG). lac repressor encoded by lacI
   5011..5029    -  promoter       T7 promoter: promoter for bacteriophage T7 RNA polymerase
   5051..5330    +  CDS            TcR (fragment): tetracycline efflux protein; tet; confers resistance to tetracycline
   5338..5415    +  promoter       lacI promoter: lacI
   5416..510     +  CDS            lacI (across the origin): lac repressor; lacI; The lac repressor binds to the lac operator to inhibit transcription in E. coli. This inhibition can be relieved by adding lactose or isopropyl-β-D-thiogalactopyranoside (IPTG).
>Addgene plasmid #38981 | SPSB1 | addgene full sequence | sequence record 199971 | Addgene NGS Result
GTCTCGGCGCGTCTGCGTCTGGCTGGCTGGCATAAATATCTCACTCGCAATCAAATTCAGCCGATAGCGG
AACGGGAAGGCGACTGGAGTGCCATGTCCGGTTTTCAACAAACCATGCAAATGCTGAATGAGGGCATCGT
TCCCACTGCGATGCTGGTTGCCAACGATCAGATGGCGCTGGGCGCAATGCGCGCCATTACCGAGTCCGGG
CTGCGCGTTGGTGCGGATATCTCGGTAGTGGGATACGACGATACCGAAGACAGCTCATGTTATATCCCGC
CGTTAACCACCATCAAACAGGATTTTCGCCTGCTGGGGCAAACCAGCGTGGACCGCTTGCTGCAACTCTC
TCAGGGCCAGGCGGTGAAGGGCAATCAGCTGTTGCCCGTCTCACTGGTGAAAAGAAAAACCACCCTGGCG
CCCAATACGCAAACCGCCTCTCCCCGCGCGTTGGCCGATTCATTAATGCAGCTGGCACGACAGGTTTCCC
GACTGGAAAGCGGGCAGTGAGCGCAACGCAATTAATGTAAGTTAGCTCACTCATTAGGCACCGGGATCTC
GACCGATGCCCTTGAGAGCCTTCAACCCAGTCAGCTCCTTCCGGTGGGCGCGGGGCATGACTATCGTCGC
CGCACTTATGACTGTCTTCTTTATCATGCAACTCGTAGGACAGGTGCCGGCAGCGCTCTGGGTCATTTTC
GGCGAGGACCGCTTTCGCTGGAGCGCGACGATGATCGGCCTGTCGCTTGCGGTATTCGGAATCTTGCACG
CCCTCGCTCAAGCCTTCGTCACTGGTCCCGCCACCAAACGTTTCGGCGAGAAGCAGGCCATTATCGCCGG
CATGGCGGCCCCACGGGTGCGCATGATCGTGCTCCTGTCGTTGAGGACCCGGCTAGGCTGGCGGGGTTGC
CTTACTGGTTAGCAGAATGAATCACCGATACGCGAGCGAACGTGAAGCGACTGCTGCTGCAAAACGTCTG
CGACCTGAGCAACAACATGAATGGTCTTCGGTTTCCGTGTTTCGTAAAGTCTGGAAACGCGGAAGTCAGC
GCCCTGCACCATTATGTTCCGGATCTGCATCGCAGGATGCTGCTGGCTACCCTGTGGAACACCTACATCT
GTATTAACGAAGCGCTGGCATTGACCCTGAGTGATTTTTCTCTGGTCCCGCCGCATCCATACCGCCAGTT
GTTTACCCTCACAACGTTCCAGTAACCGGGCATGTTCATCATCAGTAACCCGTATCGTGAGCATCCTCTC
TCGTTTCATCGGTATCATTACCCCCATGAACAGAAATCCCCCTTACACGGAGGCATCAGTGACCAAACAG
GAAAAAACCGCCCTTAACATGGCCCGCTTTATCAGAAGCCAGACATTAACGCTTCTGGAGAAACTCAACG
AGCTGGACGCGGATGAACAGGCAGACATCTGTGAATCGCTTCACGACCACGCTGATGAGCTTTACCGCAG
CTGCCTCGCGCGTTTCGGTGATGACGGTGAAAACCTCTGACACATGCAGCTCCCGGAGACGGTCACAGCT
TGTCTGTAAGCGGATGCCGGGAGCAGACAAGCCCGTCAGGGCGCGTCAGCGGGTGTTGGCGGGTGTCGGG
GCGCAGCCATGACCCAGTCACGTAGCGATAGCGGAGTGTATACTGGCTTAACTATGCGGCATCAGAGCAG
ATTGTACTGAGAGTGCACCATTGCGGTGTGAAATACCGCACAGATGCGTAAGGAGAAAATACCGCATCAG
GCGCTCTTCCGCTTCCTCGCTCACTGACTCGCTGCGCTCGGTCGTTCGGCTGCGGCGAGCGGTATCAGCT
CACTCAAAGGCGGTAATACGGTTATCCACAGAATCAGGGGATAACGCAGGAAAGAACATGTGAGCAAAAG
GCCAGCAAAAGGCCAGGAACCGTAAAAAGGCCGCGTTGCTGGCGTTTTTCCATAGGCTCCGCCCCCCTGA
CGAGCATCACAAAAATCGACGCTCAAGTCAGAGGTGGCGAAACCCGACAGGACTATAAAGATACCAGGCG
TTTCCCCCTGGAAGCTCCCTCGTGCGCTCTCCTGTTCCGACCCTGCCGCTTACCGGATACCTGTCCGCCT
TTCTCCCTTCGGGAAGCGTGGCGCTTTCTCATAGCTCACGCTGTAGGTATCTCAGTTCGGTGTAGGTCGT
TCGCTCCAAGCTGGGCTGTGTGCACGAACCCCCCGTTCAGCCCGACCGCTGCGCCTTATCCGGTAACTAT
CGTCTTGAGTCCAACCCGGTAAGACACGACTTATCGCCACTGGCAGCAGCCACTGGTAACAGGATTAGCA
GAGCGAGGTATGTAGGCGGTGCTACAGAGTTCTTGAAGTGGTGGCCTAACTACGGCTACACTAGAAGGAC
AGTATTTGGTATCTGCGCTCTGCTGAAGCCAGTTACCTTCGGAAAAAGAGTTGGTAGCTCTTGATCCGGC
AAACAAACCACCGCTGGTAGCGGTGGTTTTTTTGTTTGCAAGCAGCAGATTACGCGCAGAAAAAAAGGAT
CTCAAGAAGATCCTTTGATCTTTTCTACGGGGTCTGACGCTCAGTGGAACGAAAACTCACGTTAAGGGAT
TTTGGTCATGAACAATAAAACTGTCTGCTTACATAAACAGTAATACAAGGGGTGTTATGAGCCATATTCA
ACGGGAAACGTCTTGCTCTAGGCCGCGATTAAATTCCAACATGGATGCTGATTTATATGGGTATAAATGG
GCTCGCGATAATGTCGGGCAATCAGGTGCGACAATCTATCGATTGTATGGGAAGCCCGATGCGCCAGAGT
TGTTTCTGAAACATGGCAAAGGTAGCGTTGCCAATGATGTTACAGATGAGATGGTCAGACTAAACTGGCT
GACGGAATTTATGCCTCTTCCGACCATCAAGCATTTTATCCGTACTCCTGATGATGCATGGTTACTCACC
ACTGCGATCCCCGGGAAAACAGCATTCCAGGTATTAGAAGAATATCCTGATTCAGGTGAAAATATTGTTG
ATGCGCTGGCAGTGTTCCTGCGCCGGTTGCATTCGATTCCTGTTTGTAATTGTCCTTTTAACAGCGATCG
CGTATTTCGTCTCGCTCAGGCGCAATCACGAATGAATAACGGTTTGGTTGATGCGAGTGATTTTGATGAC
GAGCGTAATGGCTGGCCTGTTGAACAAGTCTGGAAAGAAATGCATAAACTTTTGCCATTCTCACCGGATT
CAGTCGTCACTCATGGTGATTTCTCACTTGATAACCTTATTTTTGACGAGGGGAAATTAATAGGTTGTAT
TGATGTTGGACGAGTCGGAATCGCAGACCGATACCAGGATCTTGCCATCCTATGGAACTGCCTCGGTGAG
TTTTCTCCTTCATTACAGAAACGGCTTTTTCAAAAATATGGTATTGATAATCCTGATATGAATAAATTGC
AGTTTCATTTGATGCTCGATGAGTTTTTCTAAGAATTAATTCATGAGCGGATACATATTTGAATGTATTT
AGAAAAATAAACAAATAGGGGTTCCGCGCACATTTCCCCGAAAAGTGCCACCTAAATTGTAAGCGTTAAT
ATTTTGTTAAAATTCGCGTTAAATTTTTGTTAAATCAGCTCATTTTTTAACCAATAGGCCGAAATCGGCA
AAATCCCTTATAAATCAAAAGAATAGACCGAGATAGGGT
[37 nt withheld, positions 3680-3716]
AAAGAACGTGGACTCCAACGTCAAAGG
[49 nt withheld, positions 3744-3792]
T
[91 nt withheld, positions 3794-3884]
G
[124 nt withheld, positions 3886-4009]
CCCATTCGCCAATCCGGATATAGTTCCTCCTTTCAGCAAAAAACCCCTCAAGACCCGTTTAGAGGCCCCA
AGGGGTTATGCTAGTTATTGCTCAGCGGTGGCAGCAGCCAACTCAGCTTCCTTTCGGGCTTTGTTAGCAG
CCGGATCTCAGTGGTGGTGGTGGTGGTGCTCGAGTGCGGCCGCAAGCTTGTCGACGGAGCTCGAATTCGG
ATCCGTATCCACCTTTACTGTCACTCGGGATCGAGTCCGTTCAAGTAGCGCATTCGGATCTCACAGTGGC
CCCAGACGGCACTCACTACAGGATACAGTTTTTTGCCCTTGAGTCCCCGAAAAGCCACTCCCATGTACTG
TCCATCCACAATGAAGCTCAGAGTCCCGTCGTCCATGTCCAGGGCTACCAGGAAGGAGTCAGGGACAATG
AATGTCTCATCTGGTTCCAGAAAGGCTGGGTATGTTTTGCTTGGCTGGTTCTTGCCATCGTGGTAGAGCC
GGTTGCGCCCCAAGTCCCAGCCCCAGGACTCGTGGTTATTCCCCACGAGGGTTGTGTACCCGACAGAGTG
CAGGGGGGCGTCTGCCGTCGCCACCCCCACCACGGCGTGTGTGCCCCGCTGTCTCATGGCCCACGTGATC
TGCCACACGTGCAGCCCACGGGTATACCCGACTTTGCCCCTGATAGCGTCCGTGCTCTGGGCCACCGGAT
GCCGGTGAAAGATGAGCTTGTCGTCCTCCTTCACAAAGACATTGAGCGATCGGTCGTTGTTGTTCCATGA
ATGCAGCAGCTGGACATCATAGGACACAGGGGGCATGTCCAGTAGCAGATCCAGCCGGGTGGGCTTGCAG
TAATCCAGACCCTGGAGCTCCTGCATGGATTGGAAGTACAGGTTCTCGGTACCCAGATCTACACCAGAAG
AATGATGATGATGATGGTGCATATGTATATCTCCTTCTTAAAGTTAAACAAAATTATTTCTAGAGGGGAA
TTGTTATCCGCTCACAATTCCCCTATAGTGAGTCGTATTAATTTCGCGGGATCGAGATCTCGATCCTCTA
CGCCGGACGCATCGTGGCCGGCATCACCGGCGCCACAGGTGCGGTTGCTGGCGCCTATATCGCCGACATC
ACCGATGGGGAAGATCGGGCTCGCCACTTCGGGCTCATGAGCGCTTGTTTCGGCGTGGGTATGGTGGCAG
GCCCCGTGGCCGGGGGACTGTTGGGCGCCATCTCCTTGCATGCACCATTCCTTGCGGCGGCGGTGCTCAA
CGGCCTCAACCTACTACTGGGCTGCTTCCTAATGCAGGAGTCGCATAAGGGAGAGCGTCGAGATCCCGGA
CACCATCGAATGGCGCAAAACCTTTCGCGGTATGGCATGATAGCGCCCGGAAGAGAGTCAATTCAGGGTG
GTGAATGTGAAACCAGTAACGTTATACGATGTCGCAGAGTATGCCGGTGTCTCTTATCAGACCGTTTCCC
GCGTGGTGAACCAGGCCAGCCACGTTTCTGCGAAAACGCGGGAAAAAGTGGAAGCGGCGATGGCGGAGCT
GAATTACATTCCCAACCGCGTGGCACAACAACTGGCGGGCAAACAGTCGTTGCTGATTGGCGTTGCCACC
TCCAGTCTGGCCCTGCACGCGCCGTCGCAAATTGTCGCGGCGATTAAATCTCGCGCCGATCAACTGGGTG
CCAGCGTGGTGGTGTCGATGGTAGAACGAAGCGGCGTCGAAGCCTGTAAAGCGGCGGTGCACAATCTTCT
CGCGCAACGCGTCAGTGGGCTGATCATTAACTATCCGCTGGATGACCAGGATGCCATTGCTGTGGAAGCT
GCCTGCACTAATGTTCCGGCGTTATTTCTTGATGTCTCTGACCAGACACCCATCAACAGTATTATTTTCT
CCCATGAAGACGGTACGCGACTGGGCGTGGAGCATCTGGTCGCATTGGGTCACCAGCAAATCGCGCTGTT
AGCGGGCCCATTAAGTTCT
