>Addgene plasmid #38981 | SPSB1 | depositor partial sequence | sequence record 49039 | SPSB1 sequence 717 bps
ATGCACCATCATCATCATCATTCTTCTGGTGTAGATCTGGGTACCGAGAACCTGTACTTCCAATCCATGC
AGGAGCTCCAGGGTCTGGATTACTGCAAGCCCACCCGGCTGGATCTGCTACTGGACATGCCCCCTGTGTC
CTATGATGTCCAGCTGCTGCATTCATGGAACAACAACGACCGATCGCTCAATGTCTTTGTGAAGGAGGAC
GACAAGCTCATCTTTCACCGGCATCCGGTGGCCCAGAGCACGGACGCTATCAGGGGCAAAGTCGGGTATA
CCCGTGGGCTGCACGTGTGGCAGATCACGTGGGCCATGAGACAGCGGGGCACACACGCCGTGGTGGGGGT
GGCGACGGCAGACGCCCCCCTGCACTCTGTCGGGTACACAACCCTCGTGGGGAATAACCACGAGTCCTGG
GGCTGGGACTTGGGGCGCAACCGGCTCTACCACGATGGCAAGAACCAGCCAAGCAAAACATACCCAGCCT
TTCTGGAACCAGATGAGACATTCATTGTCCCTGACTCCTTCCTGGTAGCCCTGGACATGGACGACGGGAC
TCTGAGCTTCATTGTGGATGGACAGTACATGGGAGTGGCTTTTCGGGGACTCAAGGGCAAAAAACTGTAT
CCTGTAGTGAGTGCCGTCTGGGGCCACTGTGAGATCCGAATGCGCTACTTGAACGGACTCGATCCCGAGT
GACAGTAAAGGTGGATA
