>Addgene plasmid #38981 | SPSB1 | addgene partial sequence | sequence record 51814 | T7-term
TTCGGGCTTTGTTAGCAGCCGGATCTCAGTGGTGGTGGTGGTGGTGCTCGAGTGCGGCCGCAAGCTTGTC
GACGGAGCTCGAATTCGGATCCGTATCCACCTTTACTGTCACTCGGGATCGAGTCCGTTCAAGTAGCGCA
TTCGGATCTCACAGTGGCCCCAGACGGCACTCACTACAGGATACAGTTTTTTGCCCTTGAGTCCCCGAAA
AGCCACTCCCATGTACTGTCCATCCACAATGAAGCTCAGAGTCCCGTCGTCCATGTCCAGGGCTACCAGG
AAGGAGTCAGGGACAATGAATGTCTCATCTGGTTCCAGAAAGGCTGGGTATGTTTTGCTTGGCTGGTTCT
TGCCATCGTGGTAGAGCCGGTTGCGCCCCAAGTCCCAGCCCCAGGACTCGTGGTTATTCCCCACGAGGGT
TGTGTACCCGACAGAGTGCAGGGGGGCGTCTGCCGTCGCCACCCCCACCACGGCGTGTGTGCCCCGCTGT
CTCATGGCCCACGTGATCTGCCACACGTGCAGCCCACGGGTATACCCGACTTTGCCCCTGATAGCGTCCG
TGCTCTGGGCCACCGGATGCCGGTGAAAGATGAGCTTGTCGTCCTCCTTCACAAAGACATTGAGCGATCG
GTCGTTGTTGTTCCATGAATGCAGCAGCTGGACATCATAGGACACAGGGGGCATGTCCAGTAGCAGATCC
AGCCGGGTGGGCTTGCAGTAATCCAGACCCTGGAGCTCCTGCATGGATTGGAAGTACAGGTTCTCGGTAC
CCAGATCTACACCAGAAGAATGATGATGATGATGGTGCATATGTATATCTCCTTCTTAAAGTTAAACAAA
ATTATTTCTAGAGGGGAATTGTTATCCGCTCACAATTCCCCTATAGTGAGTCGTATTA
