>Addgene plasmid #38981 | SPSB1 | addgene partial sequence | sequence record 51815 | T7 5'-TAATACGACTCACTATAGGG-3'
AATAATTTTGTTTAACTTTAAGAAGGAGATATACATATGCACCATCATCATCATCATTCTTCTGGTGTAG
ATCTGGGTACCGAGAACCTGTACTTCCAATCCATGCAGGAGCTCCAGGGTCTGGATTACTGCAAGCCCAC
CCGGCTGGATCTGCTACTGGACATGCCCCCTGTGTCCTATGATGTCCAGCTGCTGCATTCATGGAACAAC
AACGACCGATCGCTCAATGTCTTTGTGAAGGAGGACGACAAGCTCATCTTTCACCGGCATCCGGTGGCCC
AGAGCACGGACGCTATCAGGGGCAAAGTCGGGTATACCCGTGGGCTGCACGTGTGGCAGATCACGTGGGC
CATGAGACAGCGGGGCACACACGCCGTGGTGGGGGTGGCGACGGCAGACGCCCCCCTGCACTCTGTCGGG
TACACAACCCTCGTGGGGAATAACCACGAGTCCTGGGGCTGGGACTTGGGGCGCAACCGGCTCTACCACG
ATGGCAAGAACCAGCCAAGCAAAACATACCCAGCCTTTCTGGAACCAGATGAGACATTCATTGTCCCTGA
CTCCTTCCTGGTAGCCCTGGACATGGACGACGGGACTCTGAGCTTCATTGTGGATGGACAGTACATGGGA
GTGGCTTTTCGGGGACTCAAGGGCAAAAAACTGTATCCTGTAGTGAGTGCCGTCTGGGGCCACTGTGAGA
TCCGAATGCGCTACTTGAACGGACTCGATCCCGAGTGACAGTAAAGGTGGATACGGATCCGAATTCGAGC
TCCGTCGACAAGCTTGCGGCCGCACTCGAGCACCACCACCACCACCACTGAGATCCGGCTGCTAACAAAG
CCCGAAAGGAAGCTGAGTTGGCTGCTGCCACCGCTGAGCAATAACTAGCATAACCCC
